Addgene plasmid #116095: PB-CMV-TO-rapTEV-teHCV-hcTVMV-tvDiTEV-Neo
Purpose: Expresses a combination of proteases and their reporter
Depositing lab: Michael Elowitz. Publication: Programmable protein circuits in living cells. Gao XJ, Chong LS, Kim MS, Elowitz MB. Science. 2018 Sep 21;361(6408):1252-1258. doi: 10.1126/science.aat5062. PubMed 30237357.
Backbone
  Vector backbone: PB-CMV-TO
  Vector type: Mammalian Expression
Growth in bacteria
  Bacterial resistance: Ampicillin, 100 μg/mL
  Growth temperature: 37°C
  Growth strain: DH5alpha
  Copy number: High Copy
Gene/Insert
  Gene/Insert name: rapTEV-teHCV-hcTVMV-tvDiTEV-Neo
  Species: Synthetic
  Cloning method: Gibson Cloning
Terms and licenses: Academic/Nonprofit Terms; Industry Terms: Not Available to Industry
How to cite: PB-CMV-TO-rapTEV-teHCV-hcTVMV-tvDiTEV-Neo was a gift from Michael Elowitz (Addgene plasmid # 116095 ; http://n2t.net/addgene:116095 ; RRID:Addgene_116095)
