[The description below was written by a language model from this plasmid's Addgene catalogue record and pLannotate feature annotations shown in this document.]
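Description:
PB-CMV-TO-rapTEV-teHCV-hcTVMV-tvDiTEV-Neo is a 12.2 kb mammalian expression plasmid built by Gibson assembly on the PB-CMV-TO backbone, carrying a fully synthetic insert that, according to the record, expresses a combination of proteases together with their reporter. It is maintained in E. coli through a high-copy ColE1/pUC-type origin with ampicillin resistance (AmpR), and the backbone also retains an f1 origin and lacZα/lac promoter remnants. The "PB" prefix suggests a piggyBac transposon backbone for genomic integration, but no transposon terminal repeats are annotated in the feature table, so this is not confirmed by the record.

The main expression unit is driven by the CMV enhancer and promoter followed by short tet operator matches, consistent with a "CMV-TO" design in which transcription can be held off by Tet repressor and induced with tetracycline-class drugs. Downstream lies a long series of coding segments. Two potyvirus NIa protease-like fragments flank the mTOR FRB region and FKBP12, which fits a split TEV protease reconstituted by rapamycin-induced dimerisation ("rapTEV"). These are followed by an HCV polyprotein fragment and a TVMV NIa protease segment. The names teHCV, hcTVMV and tvDiTEV imply proteases regulated by one another in a cascade, although the exact wiring is not stated. The reading frame continues with a sequence annotated as GFP(1-10) and two mIFP near-infrared fluorescent protein fragments, presumably the reporter components, and ends at a bGH polyadenylation signal. How the individual proteins are separated is not annotated. A separate SV40 promoter–neo cassette with a WPRE fragment and SV40 poly(A) allows G418 selection of stable cells. The construct serves synthetic protein-level circuit work in mammalian cells.
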