Features (pLannotate 1.2.2; 31 found; start..end, strand, type, name):
      1..105     -  promoter       AmpR promoter: bla
    158..586     -  rep_origin     f1 ori (sequence partly withheld): f1 bacteriophage origin of replication; arrow indicates direction of (+) strand synthesis
    591..746     -  CDS            lacZα (fragment): LacZα fragment of β-galactosidase; lacZ fragment
    748..867     +  CDS            B (fragment): PORTL_LAMBD - Experimental evidence at protein level: Swiss-Prot protein existence level 1. Forms the portal vertex of the capsid (PubMed:6228056, PubMed:6232391). This portal plays critical roles in head assembly, genome packaging, neck/tail attachment, and genome ejection (Probable). The portal protein multimerizes as a single ring-shaped homododecamer arranged around a central channel (PubMed:6232391). Binds to the terminase subunits to form the packaging machine (PubMed:7799432). From Escherichia phage lambda (Bacteriophage lambda).
   1409..1788    +  enhancer       CMV enhancer: human cytomegalovirus immediate early enhancer
   1789..1992    +  promoter       CMV promoter: human cytomegalovirus (CMV) immediate early promoter
   1994..2013    +  promoter       PLtetO-1 promoter (fragment): modified phage lambda PL promoter with tet operator sites (Lutz and Bujard, 1997)
   2015..2034    +  promoter       PLtetO-1 promoter (fragment): modified phage lambda PL promoter with tet operator sites (Lutz and Bujard, 1997)
   2042..2075    +  promoter       TRE3GV promoter (fragment): 3rd-generation Tet-responsive promoter that can be activated by binding of Tet-On® 3G, optimized for retroviral and lentiviral vectors
   2170..2520    +  CDS            POLG_OMV (fragment): Protein inferred from homology: Swiss-Prot protein existence level 3. [Nuclear inclusion protein A]: has RNA-binding and proteolytic activities. From Ornithogalum mosaic virus.
   2539..2919    +  CDS            MTOR (fragment) (sequence partly withheld): MTOR_HUMAN - Also known as FRAP, FRAP1, FRAP2, RAFT1, RAPT1. Experimental evidence at protein level: Swiss-Prot protein existence level 1. Serine/threonine protein kinase which is a central regulator of cellular metabolism, growth and survival in response to hormones, growth factors, nutrients, energy and stress signals (PubMed:12087098, PubMed:12150925, PubMed:12150926, PubMed:12231510, PubMed:12718876, PubMed:14651849, PubMed:15268862, PubMed:15467718, PubMed:15545625, PubMed:15718470, PubMed:18497260, PubMed:18762023, PubMed:18925875, PubMed:20516213, PubMed:20537536, PubMed:21659604, PubMe
   2893..3213    +  CDS            FKBP1A: FKB1A_HUMAN - Also known as FKBP1, FKBP12. Experimental evidence at protein level: Swiss-Prot protein existence level 1. Keeps in an inactive conformation TGFBR1, the TGF-beta type I serine/threonine kinase receptor, preventing TGF-beta receptor activation in absence of ligand. Recruits SMAD7 to ACVR1B which prevents the association of SMAD2 and SMAD3 with the activin receptor complex, thereby blocking the activin signal. May modulate the RYR1 calcium channel activity. PPIases accelerate the folding of proteins. It catalyzes the cis-trans isomerization of proline imidic peptide bonds in oligop
   3265..3576    +  CDS            POLG_PPVEA (fragment): Experimental evidence at transcript level: Swiss-Prot protein existence level 2. [Nuclear inclusion protein A]: has RNA-binding and proteolytic activities. From Plum pox potyvirus (strain El amar) (PPV).
   3850..4428    +  CDS            POLG_HCV1 (fragment): Experimental evidence at protein level: Swiss-Prot protein existence level 1. [RNA-directed RNA polymerase]: RNA-dependent RNA polymerase that performs primer-template recognition and RNA synthesis during viral replication. From Hepatitis C virus genotype 1a (isolate 1) (HCV).
   4483..5394    +  CDS            POLG_TVMV (fragment): Experimental evidence at protein level: Swiss-Prot protein existence level 1. [Nuclear inclusion protein A]: has RNA-binding and proteolytic activities. From Tobacco vein mottling virus (TVMV).
   5539..6180    +  CDS            GFP(1-10): fragment of superfolder GFP consisting of the first 10 β-strands associates with GFP11, the 11th β-strand, to reconstitute fluorescent GFP (Cabantous et al., 2005; Kamiyama et al., 2016)
   6196..6786    +  CDS            mIFP (fragment): mIFP is a basic (constitutively fluorescent) near ir fluorescent protein published in 2015, derived from Bradyrhizobium sp.. It has very low acid sensitivity. It requires the cofactor biliverdin for fluorescence.
   6790..7110    +  CDS            mIFP (fragment): mIFP is a basic (constitutively fluorescent) near ir fluorescent protein published in 2015, derived from Bradyrhizobium sp.. It has very low acid sensitivity. It requires the cofactor biliverdin for fluorescence.
   7197..7404    +  polyA_signal   bGH poly(A) signal: bovine growth hormone polyadenylation signal
   7442..7771    +  promoter       SV40 promoter: SV40 enhancer and early promoter
   7838..8629    +  CDS            neo: KKA2_KLEPN - Also known as kan, nptII. Experimental evidence at protein level: Swiss-Prot protein existence level 1. Resistance to kanamycin, neomycin, paromomycin, ribostamycin, butirosin and gentamicin B. From Klebsiella pneumoniae.
   8639..8745    +  misc_feature   WPRE (fragment): woodchuck hepatitis virus posttranscriptional regulatory element
   8754..8875    +  polyA_signal   SV40 poly(A) signal: SV40 polyadenylation signal
   8893..8985    +  ncRNA          G-CSF SLDE: Accession: RF00183 - G-CSF factor stem-loop destabilising element (SLDE)
   9682..10149   +  CDS            B (fragment): PORTL_LAMBD - Experimental evidence at protein level: Swiss-Prot protein existence level 1. Forms the portal vertex of the capsid (PubMed:6228056, PubMed:6232391). This portal plays critical roles in head assembly, genome packaging, neck/tail attachment, and genome ejection (Probable). The portal protein multimerizes as a single ring-shaped homododecamer arranged around a central channel (PubMed:6232391). Binds to the terminase subunits to form the packaging machine (PubMed:7799432). From Escherichia phage lambda (Bacteriophage lambda).
  10185..10207   -  protein_bind   lac operator (fragment): The lac repressor binds to the lac operator to inhibit transcription in E. coli. This inhibition can be relieved by adding lactose or isopropyl-β-D-thiogalactopyranoside (IPTG). lac repressor encoded by lacI
  10211..10241   -  promoter       lac promoter: promoter for the E. coli lac operon
  10256..10277   -  protein_bind   CAP binding site: CAP binding activates transcription in the presence of cAMP. E. coli catabolite activator protein
  10290..10382   -  CDS            lacI (fragment): lac repressor; lacI; The lac repressor binds to the lac operator to inhibit transcription in E. coli. This inhibition can be relieved by adding lactose or isopropyl-β-D-thiogalactopyranoside (IPTG).
  10565..11153   -  rep_origin     ori: high-copy-number ColE1/pMB1/pBR322/pUC origin of replication
  11324..12184   -  CDS            AmpR: β-lactamase; bla; confers resistance to ampicillin, carbenicillin, and related antibiotics
>Addgene plasmid #116095 | PB-CMV-TO-rapTEV-teHCV-hcTVMV-tvDiTEV-Neo | addgene full sequence | sequence record 224986 | Addgene NGS Result
ACTCTTCCTTTTTCAATATTATTGAAGCATTTATCAGGGTTATTGTCTCATGAGCGGATACATATTTGAA
TGTATTTAGAAAAATAAACAAATAGGGGTTCCGCGCACATTTCCCCGAAAAGTGCCACCTAAATTGTAAG
CGTTAATATTTTGTTAAAATTCGCGTTAAATTTTTGTTAAATCAGCTCATTTTTTAACCAATAGGCCGAA
ATCGGCAAAATCCCTTATAAATCAAAAGAATAGACCGAGATAGGGT
[37 nt withheld, positions 257-293]
AAAGAACGTGGACTCCAACGTCAAAGG
[49 nt withheld, positions 321-369]
T
[91 nt withheld, positions 371-461]
G
[124 nt withheld, positions 463-586]
CCCATTCGCCATTCAGGCTGCGCAACTGTTGGGAAGGGCGATCGGTGCGGGCCTCTTCGCTATTACGCCA
GCTGGCGAAAGGGGGATGTGCTGCAAGGCGATTAAGTTGGGTAACGCCAGGGTTTTCCCAGTCACGACGT
TGTAAAACGACGGCCAGTGAGCGCGCCTCGTTCATTCACGTTTTTGAACCCGTGGAGGACGGGCAGACTC
GCGGTGCAAATGTGTTTTACAGCGTGATGGAGCAGATGAAGATGCTCGACACGCTGCAGAACACGCAGCT
AGATTAACCCTAGAAAGATAATCATATTGTGACGTACGTTAAAGATAATCATGTGTAAAATTGACGCATG
TGTTTTATCGGTCTGTATATCGAGGTTTATTTATTAATTTGAATAGATATTAAGTTTTATTATATTTACA
CTTACATACTAATAATAAATTCAACAAACAATTTATTTATGTTTATTTATTTATTAAAAAAAACAAAAAC
TCAAAATTTCTTCTATAAAGTAACAAAACTTTTATGAGGGACAGCCCCCCCCCAAAGCCCCCAGGGATGT
AATTACGTCCCTCCCCCGCTAGGGGGCAGCAGCGAGCCGCCCGGGGCTCCGCTCCGGTCCGGCGCTCCCC
CCGCATCCCCGAGCCGGCAGCGTGCGGGGACAGCCCGGGCACGGGGAAGGTGGCACGGGATCGCTTTCCT
CTGAACGCTTCTCGCTGCTCTTTGAGCCTGCAGACACCTGGGGGGATACGGGGAAAAGGCCTCCACGGCC
ACTAGTAGGCGTTTTGCGCTGCTTCGCGATGTACGGGCCAGATATACGCGTTGACATTGATTATTGACTA
GTTATTAATAGTAATCAATTACGGGGTCATTAGTTCATAGCCCATATATGGAGTTCCGCGTTACATAACT
TACGGTAAATGGCCCGCCTGGCTGACCGCCCAACGACCCCCGCCCATTGACGTCAATAATGACGTATGTT
CCCATAGTAACGCCAATAGGGACTTTCCATTGACGTCAATGGGTGGAGTATTTACGGTAAACTGCCCACT
TGGCAGTACATCAAGTGTATCATATGCCAAGTACGCCCCCTATTGACGTCAATGACGGTAAATGGCCCGC
CTGGCATTATGCCCAGTACATGACCTTATGGGACTTTCCTACTTGGCAGTACATCTACGTATTAGTCATC
GCTATTACCATGGTGATGCGGTTTTGGCAGTACATCAATGGGCGTGGATAGCGGTTTGACTCACGGGGAT
TTCCAAGTCTCCACCCCATTGACGTCAATGGGAGTTTGTTTTGGCACCAAAATCAACGGGACTTTCCAAA
ATGTCGTAACAACTCCGCCCCATTGACGCAAATGGGCGGTAGGCGTGTACGGTGGGAGGTCTATATAAGC
AGAGCTCTCCCTATCAGTGATAGAGATCTCCCTATCAGTGATAGAGATCGTCGACGAGCTCGTTTAGTGA
ACCGTCAGATCGCCTGGAGACGCCATCCACGCTGTTTTGACCTCCATAGAAGACACCGGGACCGATCCAG
CCTCCGGACTCTAGCGTTTAAACTTAAGCTCGCCACCATGGGAGGGGAATCCTTGTTCAAGGGGCCGCGC
GACTACAATCCCATCTCCAGTACCATTTGTCATCTTACGAATGAAAGTGACGGTCATACAACTTCCCTGT
ACGGCATCGGTTTTGGACCCTTCATAATTACAAACAAGCACCTGTTCCGCCGCAACAATGGGACTTTGCT
TGTACAATCACTGCACGGTGTCTTTAAAGTCAAAAATACCACCACGCTTCAGCAGCATTTGATTGATGGG
CGAGACATGATAATAATCCGCATGCCTAAAGACTTCCCTCCATTCCCGCAGAAGCTCAAGTTTAGAGAGC
CGCAGCGAGAAGAGAGGATCTGCCTGGTCACGACGAACTTCCAGACAAGCTTGGGTGGGTCCGAACTGAT
TCGGGTCGCTATACTCTGGCAT
[270 nt withheld, positions 2569-2838]
GAAGGGCGGGGAAGCCTGTTGACATGCGGGGATGTAGAAGAGAATCCAGGCCCGGGCGTGCAGGTGGAAA
CTATTAGCCCTGGAGACGGACGGACCTTTCCGAAAAGAGGGCAGACGTGTGTTGTGCATTACACAGGTAT
GCTCGAAGACGGAAAGAAATTCGATAGTAGTCGAGATCGAAATAAGCCGTTCAAGTTTATGCTTGGAAAA
CAGGAGGTAATCCGAGGATGGGAGGAGGGGGTCGCCCAGATGAGTGTCGGACAGCGAGCGAAACTTACCA
TCAGCCCTGACTATGCTTATGGGGCGACGGGACACCCCGGAATTATTCCACCACATGCAACACTCGTATT
TGATGTGGAACTGCTTAAACTCGAGGGCGGTGGAAGCTTGAAGTCTATGTCTAGTATGGTGAGCGATACT
AGCTGCACGTTCCCTTCTAGCGATGGGATCTTCTGGAAACATTGGATACAAACTAAAGACGGACAATGCG
GCTCCCCCCTTGTGTCTACGCGAGATGGATTCATAGTGGGTATTCACAGTGCCAGCAACTTTACGAACAC
GAACAACTATTTTACAAGCGTTCCTAAGAATTTTATGGAGTTGCTGACAAATCAGGAAGCGCAGCAGTGG
GTAAGCGGTTGGAGACTGAATGCCGACAGCGTCCTTTGGGGGGGCCACAAAGTTTTCATGGTGAAACCTG
AGGAGCCGTTTCAGCCAGTCAAGGAAGCGACTCAACTCATGAACGCAACAAATTTTTCACTTTTGAAACA
GGCGGGGGACGTAGAGGAGAATCCTGGCCCGGAGCAACTGGAGAAGAAATTGCAAGCGCTTGAGAAAAAA
TTGGCACAGTTGGAATGGAAGAACCAGGCACTTGAGAAAAAACTCGCCCAGGGCGGATCAGGATCTGGAA
GCGTAGTCCTGGTGGGCCGCCTTTTGCTGTCAGGGTCCGGTTCTTCCGCCGAGAACCTTTATTTCCAGAG
TGGCGGAGGGGGATCTGGCGGTGGGGGCGGCGCTCCGATCACCGCCTACGCACAACAGACGCGCGGCCTG
CTGGGTTGCATCATAACGTCTTTGACCGGGCGCGACAAAAATCAGGCTGAAGGAGAGGTCCAGATCGTTA
GCACGGCGGCCCAGACCTTCTTGGCCACCTGCATTAATGGGGTATGCTGGACTGTTTATCACGGAGCGGG
AACTCGGACAATCGCTTCACCAAAGGGCCCTGTAATCCAAATGTACACAAACGTGGATAAGGATCTGGTT
GGTTGGCCTGCTCCGCAAGGGACACGCAGCTTGACACCATGTGCTTGCGGATCTAGCGACCTGTATCTCG
TCACCAGGCACGCTGACGTAATACCAGTTCGCCGCCGAGGCGACTCACGGGGGAGTCTGCTCAGCCCTAG
GCCGATTTCCTATCTGAAAGGTTCTAGCGGAGGCCCTTTGCTCTGCCCTGCGGGCCATGCGGTGGGCATT
TTCAGGGCGGCAGTATGCACTAGAGGCGTAGCAAAGGCAGTCGACTTCATCCCGGTGGAAAACCTGGAAA
CCACGATGCGCAGCCCCGTCTTCACTGATAACTCAAGCCCGCCGGCGGTGGAGGGCCGAGGGAGCCTGCT
CACCTGCGGTGATGTGGAAGAGAACCCCGGGCCGTCAAAGGCATTGCTGAAAGGAGTGCGCGATTTTAAC
CCAATCAGTGCGTGCGTGTGCCTTCTTGAAAACTCATCAGACGGACACTCAGAGCGATTGTTCGGTATCG
GGTTTGGTCCCTACATCATAGCTAATCAGCACCTCTTTAGACGAAACAACGGTGAACTTACTATCAAGAC
GATGCACGGCGAGTTCAAAGTAAAGAATAGTACACAGCTCCAAATGAAACCCGTTGAGGGCCGCGACATA
ATCGTAATCAAAATGGCAAAGGATTTCCCACCCTTTCCGCAGAAATTGAAGTTTCGACAACCAACTATTA
AAGACAGAGTATGTATGGTAAGTACAAATTTCCAGCAGGGCTCAGGCTCCTCCGACGAGATGGAGGAATG
CTCTCAGCATCTCGGGGGGGGAGGATCTGCACTCAAAAAAGAACTCCAAGCTAATAAAAAAGAGCTGGCT
CAACTCAAGTGGGAGCTCCAGGCTTTGAAAAAAGAGCTCGCTCAAGGAGGGGGAGGCTCTGATGAAATGG
AGGAATGCAGTCAACACTTGGGTGGTTCTGGCTCAAAAAGCGTGAGTAGTCTTGTGAGTGAGAGTTCCCA
TATCGTACACAAGGAGGACACATCTTTCTGGCAGCACTGGATTACGACCAAAGATGGTCAATGCGGTTCA
CCCTTGGTCTCCATAATAGATGGTAATATCCTGGGTATACATTCTCTCACTCACACTACTAACGGCAGCA
ATTACTTTGTGGAGTTCCCGGAAAAGTTCGTGGCCACTTATCTGGATGCAGCCGATGGATGGTGCAAAAA
CTGGAAGTTCAACGCGGATAAGATCAGCTGGGGGAGTTTTACTCTTGTTGAAGATGCACCAGAGGATGAT
TTCATGGCTAAGAAGACGGTTGCTGCAATTATGGATGCAACGAATTTTTCACTGCTCAAGCAGGCTGGCG
ATGTAGAGGAAAATCCCGGACCCTCAGGAGTGAGTGAAACAGTTCGCTTCCAATACCACAAGAGCGGTGC
TTGGAAACTTCCCGTCTCTTTGGTAAAGGGAGGAACCTCAATGTCCAAAGGAGAAGAACTGTTTACCGGT
GTTGTGCCAATTTTGGTTGAACTCGATGGTGATGTCAACGGACATAAGTTCTCAGTGAGAGGCGAAGGAG
AAGGTGACGCCACCATTGGAAAATTGACTCTTAAATTCATCTGTACTACTGGTAAACTTCCTGTACCATG
GCCGACTCTCGTAACAACGCTTACGTACGGAGTTCAGTGCTTTTCGAGATACCCAGACCATATGAAAAGA
CATGACTTTTTTAAGTCGGCTATGCCTGAAGGTTACGTGCAAGAAAGAACAATTTCGTTCAAAGATGATG
GAAAATATAAAACTAGAGCAGTTGTTAAATTTGAAGGAGATACTTTGGTTAACCGCATTGAACTGAAAGG
AACAGATTTTAAAGAAGATGGTAATATTCTTGGACACAAACTCGAATACAATTTTAATAGTCATAACGTA
TACATCACTGCTGATAAGCAAAAGAACGGAATTAAAGCGAATTTCACAGTACGCCATAATGTAGAAGATG
GCAGTGTTCAACTTGCCGACCATTACCAACAAAACACCCCTATTGGAGACGGTCCGGTACTTCTTCCTGA
TAATCACTACCTCTCAACACAAACAGTCCTGAGCAAAGATCCAAATGAAAAAGGAGGCAGCGGATCCACC
ACTAACATTGCGCCGGCTCTGGACGGTGCGTTTCATCGTATCACTTCTTCATCCTCCCTGATGGGCCTGT
GTGACGAAACCGCGACTATTATCCGTGAGATTACTGGCTACGACCGTGTGATGGTAGTACGTTTCGATGA
AGAGGGTAATGCCGAAATTCTGTCCGAACGTCGTCGTGCGGACCTGGAAGCGTTCCTGGGTAACCGCTAC
CCGGCGTCTACTATTCCGCAGATCGCTCGTCGCCTGTACGAACATAACCGTGTTCGCCTGCTGGTAGATG
TGAACTATACTCCGGTTCCGCTACAGCCGCGCATCAGCCCGCTGAACGGTCGTGATCTGGATATGTCCCT
GTCTTGCCTGCGCTCTATGTCCCCGGTCCACCAGAAATACATGCAGGACATGGGCGTTGGCGCGACCCTG
GTTTGCTCTCTGATGGTGTCTGGTCGTTTGTGGGGTCTGATCGCTTGCCACCACTACGAACCGCGCTTCG
TTCCGTTCCACATTCGCGCTGCTGGCGAAGCGCTGGCGGAAACTTGTGCGAACCGCATCGCGACGCTGGA
GAGCGAAAATCTCTACTTCCAGAGTGAATTCTGTGAACGCGAGCAGATCCACCTGGCGGGCTCCATTCAG
CCGCACGGTATCCTGCTGGCTGTGAAAGAGCCAGACAACGTGGTGATCCAGGCTTCTATCAACGCTGCGG
AGTTCCTGAACACCAACTCTGTTGTTGGCCGTCCGCTGCGTGACCTGGGCGGCGATCTGCCTTTGCAGAT
CCTGCCGCACCTGAACGGCCCGCTGCACCTGGCTCCGGTGACCCTGCGTTGTACCGTGGGTTCTCCGCCG
CGCCGTGTGGACTGTACCATTCACCGTCCGTCTAACGGCGGCCTGATCGTAGAACTGGAACCAGCAACCA
AGCTCGAGGGAGGCAGCCGGGACCACATGGTGCTGCACGAGTACGTGAACGCCGCCGGCATCACATAGCG
AATTTAAATCGGCCTCGACTGTGCCTTCTAGTTGCCAGCCATCTGTTGTTTGCCCCTCCCCCGTGCCTTC
CTTGACCCTGGAAGGTGCCACTCCCACTGTCCTTTCCTAATAAAATGAGGAAATTGCATCGCATTGTCTG
AGTAGGTGTCATTCTATTCTGGGGGGTGGGGTGGGGCAGGACAGCAAGGGGGAGGATTGGGAAGACAATA
GCAGGCATGCTGGGGACGCGGCCGCAATTTAACGCGAATTAATTCTGTGGAATGTGTGTCAGTTAGGGTG
TGGAAAGTCCCCAGGCTCCCCAGCAGGCAGAAGTATGCAAAGCATGCATCTCAATTAGTCAGCAACCAGG
TGTGGAAAGTCCCCAGGCTCCCCAGCAGGCAGAAGTATGCAAAGCATGCATCTCAATTAGTCAGCAACCA
TAGTCCCGCCCCTAACTCCGCCCATCCCGCCCCTAACTCCGCCCAGTTCCGCCCATTCTCCGCCCCATGG
CTGACTAATTTTTTTTATTTATGCAGAGGCCGAGGCCGCCTCTGCCTCTGAGCTATTCCAGAAGTAGTGA
GGAGGCTTTTTTGGAGGCCTAGGCTTTTGCAAAAAGCTCCCGGGAGCTTGTATATCCATTTTCGGATCTG
ATCAAGAGACAGGATGAGGATCGTTTCGCATGATTGAACAAGATGGATTGCACGCAGGTTCTCCGGCCGC
TTGGGTGGAGAGGCTATTCGGCTATGACTGGGCACAACAGACAATCGGCTGCTCTGATGCCGCCGTGTTC
CGGCTGTCAGCGCAGGGGCGCCCGGTTCTTTTTGTCAAGACCGACCTGTCCGGTGCCCTGAATGAACTGC
AGGACGAGGCAGCGCGGCTATCGTGGCTGGCCACGACGGGCGTTCCTTGCGCAGCTGTGCTCGACGTTGT
CACTGAAGCGGGAAGGGACTGGCTGCTATTGGGCGAAGTGCCGGGGCAGGATCTCCTGTCATCTCACCTT
GCTCCTGCCGAGAAAGTATCCATCATGGCTGATGCAATGCGGCGGCTGCATACGCTTGATCCGGCTACCT
GCCCATTCGACCACCAAGCGAAACATCGCATCGAGCGAGCACGTACTCGGATGGAAGCCGGTCTTGTCGA
TCAGGATGATCTGGACGAAGAGCATCAGGGGCTCGCGCCAGCCGAACTGTTCGCCAGGCTCAAGGCGCGC
ATGCCCGACGGCGAGGATCTCGTCGTGACCCATGGCGATGCCTGCTTGCCGAATATCATGGTGGAAAATG
GCCGCTTTTCTGGATTCATCGACTGTGGCCGGCTGGGTGTGGCGGACCGCTATCAGGACATAGCGTTGGC
TACCCGTGATATTGCTGAAGAGCTTGGCGGCGAATGGGCTGACCGCTTCCTCGTGCTTTACGGTATCGCC
GCTCCCGATTCGCAGCGCATCGCCTTCTATCGCCTTCTTGACGAGTTCTTCTGAGTCGACAATCAACCTC
TGGATTACAAAATTTGTGAAAGATTGACTGGTATTCTTAACTATGTTGCTCCTTTTACGCTATGTGGATA
CGCTGCTTTAATGCCTTTGTATCATGCGTTAACTAAACTTGTTTATTGCAGCTTATAATGGTTACAAATA
AAGCAATAGCATCACAAATTTCACAAATAAAGCATTTTTTTCACTGCATTCTAGTTGTGGTTTGTCCAAA
CTCATCAATGTATCTTATCATGTCTGGAATTGACTCAAATGATGTCAATTAGTCTATCAGAAGCTCATCT
GGTCTCCCTTCCGGGGGACAAGACATCCCTGTTTAATATTTAAACAGCAGTGTTCCCAAACTGGGTTCTT
ATATCCCTTGCTCTGGTCAACCAGGTTGCAGGGTTTCCTGTCCTCACAGGAACGAAGTCCCTAAAGAAAC
AGTGGCAGCCAGGTTTAGCCCCGGAATTGACTGGATTCCTTTTTTAGGGCCCATTGGTATGGCTTTTTCC
CCGTATCCCCCCAGGTGTCTGCAGGCTCAAAGAGCAGCGAGAAGCGTTCAGAGGAAAGCGATCCCGTGCC
ACCTTCCCCGTGCCCGGGCTGTCCCCGCACGCTGCCGGCTCGGGGATGCGGGGGGAGCGCCGGACCGGAG
CGGAGCCCCGGGCGGCTCGCTGCTGCCCCCTAGCGGGGGAGGGACGTAATTACATCCCTGGGGGCTTTGG
GGGGGGGCTGTCCCTGATATCTATAACAAGAAAATATATATATAATAAGTTATCACGTAAGTAGAACATG
AAATAACAATATAATTATCGTATGAGTTAAATCTTAAAAGTCACGTAAAAGATAATCATGCGTCATTTTG
ACTCACGCGGTCGTTATAGTTCAAAATCAGTGACACTTACCGCATTGACAAGCACGCCTCACGGGAGCTC
CAAGCGGCGACTGAGATGTCCTAAATGCACAGCGACGGATTCGCGCTATTTAGAAAGAGAGAGCAATATT
TCAAGAATGCATGCGTCAATTTTACGCAGACTATCTTTCTAGGGTTAATCTAGCTGCATCAGGATCATAT
CGTCGGGTCTTTTTTCCGGCTCAGTCATCGCCCAAGCTGGCGCTATCTGGGCATCGGGGAGGAAGAAGCC
CGTGCCTTTTCCCGCGAGGTTGAAGCGGCATGGAAAGAGTTTGCCGAGGATGACTGCTGCTGCATTGACG
TTGAGCGAAAACGCACGTTTACCATGATGATTCGGGAAGGTGTGGCCATGCACGCCTTTAACGGTGAACT
GTTCGTTCAGGCCACCTGGGATACCAGTTCGTCGCGGCTTTTCCGGACACAGTTCCGGATGGTCAGCCCG
AAGCGCATCAGCAACCCGAACAATACCGGCGACAGCCGGAACTGCCGTGCCGGTGTGCAGATTAATGACA
GCGGTGCGGCGCTGGGATATTACGTCAGCGAGGACGGGTATCCTGGCTGGATGCCGCAGAAATGGACATG
GATACCCCGTGAGTTACCCGGCGGGCGCGCTTGGCGTAATCATGGTCATAGCTGTTTCCTGTGTGAAATT
GTTATCCGCTCACAATTCCACACAACATACGAGCCGGAAGCATAAAGTGTAAAGCCTGGGGTGCCTAATG
AGTGAGCTAACTCACATTAATTGCGTTGCGCTCACTGCCCGCTTTCCAGTCGGGAAACCTGTCGTGCCAG
CTGCATTAATGAATCGGCCAACGCGCGGGGAGAGGCGGTTTGCGTATTGGGCGCTCTTCCGCTTCCTCGC
TCACTGACTCGCTGCGCTCGGTCGTTCGGCTGCGGCGAGCGGTATCAGCTCACTCAAAGGCGGTAATACG
GTTATCCACAGAATCAGGGGATAACGCAGGAAAGAACATGTGAGCAAAAGGCCAGCAAAAGGCCAGGAAC
CGTAAAAAGGCCGCGTTGCTGGCGTTTTTCCATAGGCTCCGCCCCCCTGACGAGCATCACAAAAATCGAC
GCTCAAGTCAGAGGTGGCGAAACCCGACAGGACTATAAAGATACCAGGCGTTTCCCCCTGGAAGCTCCCT
CGTGCGCTCTCCTGTTCCGACCCTGCCGCTTACCGGATACCTGTCCGCCTTTCTCCCTTCGGGAAGCGTG
GCGCTTTCTCATAGCTCACGCTGTAGGTATCTCAGTTCGGTGTAGGTCGTTCGCTCCAAGCTGGGCTGTG
TGCACGAACCCCCCGTTCAGCCCGACCGCTGCGCCTTATCCGGTAACTATCGTCTTGAGTCCAACCCGGT
AAGACACGACTTATCGCCACTGGCAGCAGCCACTGGTAACAGGATTAGCAGAGCGAGGTATGTAGGCGGT
GCTACAGAGTTCTTGAAGTGGTGGCCTAACTACGGCTACACTAGAAGAACAGTATTTGGTATCTGCGCTC
TGCTGAAGCCAGTTACCTTCGGAAAAAGAGTTGGTAGCTCTTGATCCGGCAAACAAACCACCGCTGGTAG
CGGTGGTTTTTTTGTTTGCAAGCAGCAGATTACGCGCAGAAAAAAAGGATCTCAAGAAGATCCTTTGATC
TTTTCTACGGGGTCTGACGCTCAGTGGAACGAAAACTCACGTTAAGGGATTTTGGTCATGAGATTATCAA
AAAGGATCTTCACCTAGATCCTTTTAAATTAAAAATGAAGTTTTAAATCAATCTAAAGTATATATGAGTA
AACTTGGTCTGACAGTTACCAATGCTTAATCAGTGAGGCACCTATCTCAGCGATCTGTCTATTTCGTTCA
TCCATAGTTGCCTGACTCCCCGTCGTGTAGATAACTACGATACGGGAGGGCTTACCATCTGGCCCCAGTG
CTGCAATGATACCGCGAGACCCACGCTCACCGGCTCCAGATTTATCAGCAATAAACCAGCCAGCCGGAAG
GGCCGAGCGCAGAAGTGGTCCTGCAACTTTATCCGCCTCCATCCAGTCTATTAATTGTTGCCGGGAAGCT
AGAGTAAGTAGTTCGCCAGTTAATAGTTTGCGCAACGTTGTTGCCATTGCTACAGGCATCGTGGTGTCAC
GCTCGTCGTTTGGTATGGCTTCATTCAGCTCCGGTTCCCAACGATCAAGGCGAGTTACATGATCCCCCAT
GTTGTGCAAAAAAGCGGTTAGCTCCTTCGGTCCTCCGATCGTTGTCAGAAGTAAGTTGGCCGCAGTGTTA
TCACTCATGGTTATGGCAGCACTGCATAATTCTCTTACTGTCATGCCATCCGTAAGATGCTTTTCTGTGA
CTGGTGAGTACTCAACCAAGTCATTCTGAGAATAGTGTATGCGGCGACCGAGTTGCTCTTGCCCGGCGTC
AATACGGGATAATACCGCGCCACATAGCAGAACTTTAAAAGTGCTCATCATTGGAAAACGTTCTTCGGGG
CGAAAACTCTCAAGGATCTTACCGCTGTTGAGATCCAGTTCGATGTAACCCACTCGTGCACCCAACTGAT
CTTCAGCATCTTTTACTTTCACCAGCGTTTCTGGGTGAGCAAAAACAGGAAGGCAAAATGCCGCAAAAAA
GGGAATAAGGGCGACACGGAAATGTTGAATACTCAT
